>Addgene plasmid #177092 | pEPQD2KN0899 | addgene full sequence | sequence record 349582 | Addgene NGS Result
GTCAGGGGGGCGGAGCCTATGGAAAAACGCCAGCAACGCGGCCTTTTTACGGTTCCTGCTCGGATCTGTT
GGACCGGACAGTAGTCATGGTTGATGGGCTGCCTGTATCGAGTGGTGATTTTGTGCCGAGCTGCCGGTCG
GGGAGCTGTTGGCTGGCTGGTGGCAGGATATATTGTGGTGTAAACAAATTGACGCTTAGACAACTTAATA
ACACATTGCGGACGTTTTTAATGTACTGGGGTTGAACACTCTGTGCCGAATTCGGATCCGGAGCGGTGCG
GGTGCCAGGGCGTGCCCTTGGGCTCCCCGGGCGCGTACTCCACTCCCCGAGCCGGTGCGGGTGCCAGGGC
GTGCCCTTGGGCTCCCCGGGCGCGTACTCCACTCCCCCCATGGTGCGGTGCGGGTGCCAGGGCGTGCCCT
TGGGCTCCCCGGGCGCGTACTCCACTCCCCGAGCCGGTGCGGGTGCCAGGGCGTGCCCTTGGGCTCCCCG
GGCGCGTACTCCACTCCCCTTCGCAAGACCCTTCCTCTATATAAGGAAGTTCATTTCATTTGGAGAGGAC
TCCGGTATTTTTACAACAATTACCACAACAAAACAAACAACAAACAACATTACAATTTACTATTCTAGTC
GAATACTGTATTTTTACAACAATTACCAACAACAACAAACAACAAACAACATTACAATTACTATTTACAA
TTACAATGGCAAACTTTTCTGAATCTAAATCCATGATGGCAGTTTTCTTCATGTTTTTCCTGCTTCTTTT
GTCATCTTCTAGTTCTTCATCTTCAAGTTCACCAATTTTGAAAAAGATTTTTATTGAAAGCCCTTCCTAT
GCTCCGAATGCCTTCACCTTCGATTCAACTGATAAAGGGTTCTACACTTCCGTCCAAGATGGCCGAGTTA
TCAAATATGAAGGGCCAAATTCAGGCTTCACTGACTTCGCCTACGCATCTCCCTTCTGGAACAAAGCTTT
TTGTGAGAACAGCACCGATCCAGAGAAAAGACCATTGTGTGGGAGGACATATGATATTTCCTATGACTAT
AAGAACAGCCAAATGTACATTGTTGATGGCCATTACCATCTTTGTGTGGTTGGAAAAGAAGGTGGGTATG
CCACACAACTAGCCACAAGTGTGCAAGGAGTGCCATTCAAATGGCTCTATGCAGTAACTGTTGATCAGAG
AACAGGGATTGTTTATTTCACTGATGTTAGCTCCATACATGATGACAGTCCCGAAGGTGTGGAAGAAATC
ATGAATACAAGTGATAGAACAGGGAGATTAATGAAGTATGATCCTTCAACAAAAGAAACCACCTTATTAT
TGAAAGAGCTACATGTTCCCGGCGGTGCAGAAATCAGCGCAGATGGTTCCTTTGTTGTAGTAGCAGAATT
TTTAAGCAATCGGATAGTGAAGTATTGGCTAGAAGGGCCAAAGAAAGGCAGTGCAGAGTTCTTAGTTACA
ATCCCAAATCCAGGAAATATAAAGAGGAATTCTGATGGCCATTTTTGGGTGTCATCTAGTGAAGAATTAG
ATGGAGGTCAACATGGAAGAGTTGTTTCAAGAGGAATTAAGTTTGATGGATTTGGGAATATTCTTCAAGT
TATACCACTTCCACCACCATATGAAGGTGAACATTTTGAACAGATTCAAGAGCACGATGGTTTGTTATAC
ATTGGAAGTCTCTTCCATAGCTCTGTGGGTATATTAGTGTATGATGATCATGATAACAAGGGAAATTCTT
ATGTTTCTAGCTGAGCTTCTCTAGCTAGAGTCGATCGACAAGCTCGAGTTTCTCCATAATAATGTGTGAG
TAGTTCCCAGATAAGGGAATTAGGGTTCCTATAGGGTTTCGCTCATGTGTTGAGCATATAAGAAACCCTT
AGTATGTATTTGTATTTGTAAAATACTTCTATCAATAAAATTTCTAATTCCTAAAACCAAAATCCAGTAC
TAAAATCCAGATCGCTGCAAGAATTCAAGCTTGGAGCGGTGCGGGTGCCAGGGCGTGCCCTTGGGCTCCC
CGGGCGCGTACTCCACTCCCCGAGCCGGTGCGGGTGCCAGGGCGTGCCCTTGGGCTCCCCGGGCGCGTAC
TCCACTCCCCCCATGGTGCGGTGCGGGTGCCAGGGCGTGCCCTTGGGCTCCCCGGGCGCGTACTCCACTC
CCCGAGCCGGTGCGGGTGCCAGGGCGTGCCCTTGGGCTCCCCGGGCGCGTACTCCACTCCCCTTCGCAAG
ACCCTTCCTCTATATAAGGAAGTTCATTTCATTTGGAGAGGACTCCGGTATTTTTACAACAATTACCACA
ACAAAACAAACAACAAACAACATTACAATTTACTATTCTAGTCGAATACTGTATTTTTACAACAATTACC
AACAACAACAAACAACAAACAACATTACAATTACTATTTACAATTACAATGGAGATGGATATGGATATCA
TTAGAAAGGCAATTGCTGCCACTATCTTTGCATTGGTTATGGCTTGGGCGTGGAGAGTGTTGGATTGGGC
ATGGTTTACTCCTAAGAGGATCGAGAAACGTCTAAGGCAGCAAGGTTTTAGAGGAAATCCTTATAGATTC
TTGGTTGGAGATGTTAAGGAGAGTGGAAAAATGCATCAAGAAGCCTTGTCTAACCCCATGGAGTTCGACA
ACGATATTGTTCCTCGCCTCATGCCACATATTAACCACACCATAAAAACTTACGGTAGGAATTCATTTAC
ATGGATGGGAAGGATTCCAAGGATTCATGTTATGGAACCTGAACTTATTAAGGAAGTATTGACCCACTCC
AGCAAATACCAAAAGAACTTTGATGTTCACAATCCCCTTGTTAAGTTCCTTCTCACTGGAGTTGGAAGCT
TTGAAGGGGCAAAATGGTCCAAACACAGAAGAATCATTTCCCCTGCCTTCACTCTTGAGAAACTAAAGTC
AATGTTGCCGGCTTTTGCCATATGCTATCATGACATGTTGACGAAATGGGAGAAATTAGCAGAAAAAGAA
GGATCCCATGAAGTTGATATCTTCCCCACATTTGATGTTTTGACAAGTGATGTAATTTCAAAGGTTGCAT
TTGGTAGCACATACGATGAAGGAGGCAAAATCTTCAGACTATTGAAAGAACTCATGGATCTCACAATTGA
TTGCATGAGAGATGTCTACATCCCAGGGTGGAGCTACTTGCCAACCAAGAGGAACAAGAGGATGAAAGAA
ATTAACAAAGAAATCACAGATATGCTAAGGTTCATCATCAACAAGAGAATGAAGGCTTTGAAGGCTGGAG
AACCAGGTGAGGATGACTTGTTGGGAGTCCTGTTGGAATCAAACATTCAAGAAATTCAGAAACAAGGAAA
CAGGAAGGATGGTGGAATGACAATCAACGATGTGATTGAGGAATGCAAATTGTTCTACTTTGCTGGTCAA
GAAACCACCGGAGTTTTGCTCACATGGACCACCATTTTATTGAGCAAGCATCCCGAGTGGCAAGAGCGAG
CTAGGGAAGAAGTTCTCCAAGCCTTTGGCAAGAACAAGCCTGAATTTGAACGCTTGAATCATCTTAAATA
TGTTTCTATGATCTTATACGAGGTTCTAAGGTTGTACCCGCCAGTTATTGATCTGACCAAGATTATTCAC
GAGGACACAAAGTTAGGGCCGTACACAATCCCTGCAGGAACACAAGTAATGTTGCCGACAGTAATGCTTC
ATAGAGAGAAGTCCATTTGGGGAGAAGATGCAATGGAATTCAACCCAATGAGATTTGCTGATGGAGTTGC
CAATGCCACCAAGAACAATGTCACATATTTGCCATTCAGTTGGGGACCTAGAGTTTGCCTCGGCCAAAAC
TTTGCACTTCTTCAAGCAAAATTAGGGTTGGCAATGATTTTACAACGCTTCAAATTTGATGTAGCTCCAT
CCTATGTTCATGCTCCCTTTACCATTCTTACAGTTCAACCTCAGTTTGGTTCTCATGTTATCTACAAGAA
GCTTGAGAGACAGAATTTTTAAGCTTGTCAAGCAGATCGTTCAAACATTTGGCAATAAAGTTTCTTAAGA
TTGAATCCTGTTGCCGGTCTTGCGATGATTATCATATAATTTCTGTTGAATTACGTTAAGCATGTAATAA
TTAACATGTAATGCATGACGTTATTTATGAGATGGGTTTTTATGATTAGAGTCCCGCAATTATACATTTA
ATACGCGATAGAAAACAAAATATAGCGCGCAAACTAGGATAAATTATCGCGCGCGGTGTCATCTATGTTA
CTAGATCGACGCTACTAGAATTCGAGCTCGGAGCGGTGCGGGTGCCAGGGCGTGCCCTTGGGCTCCCCGG
GCGCGTACTCCACTCCCCGAGCCGGTGCGGGTGCCAGGGCGTGCCCTTGGGCTCCCCGGGCGCGTACTCC
ACTCCCCCCATGGTGCGGTGCGGGTGCCAGGGCGTGCCCTTGGGCTCCCCGGGCGCGTACTCCACTCCCC
GAGCCGGTGCGGGTGCCAGGGCGTGCCCTTGGGCTCCCCGGGCGCGTACTCCACTCCCCTTCGCAAGACC
CTTCCTCTATATAAGGAAGTTCATTTCATTTGGAGAGGACTCCGGTATTTTTACAACAATTACCACAACA
AAACAAACAACAAACAACATTACAATTTACTATTCTAGTCGAATACTGTATTTTTACAACAATTACCAAC
AACAACAAACAACAAACAACATTACAATTACTATTTACAATTACAATGGTTGCCACAATTGATTCCATTG
AAATGCCTGCACTTCCAACAGCTGTGGAAGCCCACCCAATGAAAGGTGGTGATGACTCCCACAGTTACTC
CCAAAATTCTTGCTACCAGAAAGGAGTAATTGATGCAGCCAAGGCAGTGATTGTTGAAGCAGTGAATGAA
AAATTGGATCTTGAAAATAATCCAATCTTTGATCCAATCAAACCTTTCCGCATTGCAGATTTTGGATGTT
CAACAGGACCAAATACTTTCCACGCTATGCAAAACATAGTAGAATCAGTTGAAACAAAATACAAATCACT
TCAAAAAACCCCTGAATTCCATGTTTTCTTCAATGATCATGTTAACAATGATTTCAATGTTCTCTTTAGA
TCCCTTCCACCAAACAGGGAATTTTTTGCTGCTGGTGTTCCTGGATCTTTCTACACTAGAGTTTTTCCCA
AAAATAGCATTCATTTTGCTCATTGTTCTTATGCACTTCATTGGTTATCTAAAGTGCCCAAGGAAATTCA
AGATAAAAATTCTTTGGCTTATAATAAGGGAAGAATTCATTACACTGGTACTGAAAAACATGTTGTTAAG
GCTTATTTTGGTCAATTCCAAAGAGATTTTGAAGGGTTTTTAAAAGCAAGAGCTCAAGAAATTGTTGTTG
GAGGGTTGATGGTGATTCAAATACCTGGGCTTCCTAGTGGTGAAGTCCTTTTCTCAAGGACTGGTGCTGG
TTTGCTTCACTTCCTTTTGGGAACTTCCTTGATGGAATTGGTTAACAAGGGAATCATCAATGAAGAAAGT
GTAGATTCCTTCAATTTGCCTCAATATCATCCCTCAGTTGAAGATTTGGAAATGGTGATAGAAATGAACG
ATTGTTTCACAATTGAAAGGGTTGGAACTTTACCTCATCCCATGAAGAATTTACCATTTGATGTTCAAAG
GACTTCTTTACAAGTAAGAGCAATCATGGAATGCATTCTCACTGAACATTTTGGGGAAAATATTTTGGAT
CCATTATTTGAAATCTACACCAAAAATTTGCAAGAGAATTTCCATGTTTTTGATAAGGAAATTAGAAAGG
ATGCAGATTTGTACCTTGTCTTGAAACGCAAGGGAAATTAAGCTTGTCCTGCTTTAATGAGATATGCGAG
AAGCCTATGATCGCATGATATTTGCTTTCAATTCTGTTGTGCACGTTGTAAAAAACCTGAGCATGTGTAG
CTCAGATCCTTACCGCCGGTTTCGGTTCATTCTAATGAATATATCACCCGTTACTATCGTATTTTTATGA
ATAATATTCTCCGTTCAATTTACTGATTGTACCCTACTACTTATATGTACAATATTAAAATGAAAACAAT
ATATTGTGCTGAATAGGTTTATAGCGACATCTATGATAGAGCGCCACAATAACAAACAATTGCGTTTTAT
TATTACAAATCCAATTTTAAAAAAAGCGGCAGAACCGGTCAAACCTAAAAGACTGATTACATAAATCTTA
TTCAAATTTCAAAAGTGCCCCAGGGGCTAGTATCTACGACACACCGAGCGGCGAACTAATAACGCTCACT
GAAGGGAACTCCGGTTCCCCGCCGGCGCGCATGGGTGAGATTCCTTGAAGTTGAGTATTGGCCGTCCGCT
CTACCGAAAGTTACGGGCACCATTCAACCCGGTCCAGCACGGCGGCCGGGTAACCGACTTGCTGCCCCGA
GAATTATGCAGCATTTTTTTGGTGTATGTGGGCCCCAAATGAAGTGCAGGTCAAACCTTGACAGTGACGA
CAAATCGTTGGGCGGGTCCAGGGCGAATTTTGCGACAACATGTCGAGGCTCAGCAGGACCGCTTTACGAA
TTCCCATGGGGAGCGGTGCGGGTGCCAGGGCGTGCCCTTGGGCTCCCCGGGCGCGTACTCCACTCCCCGA
GCCGGTGCGGGTGCCAGGGCGTGCCCTTGGGCTCCCCGGGCGCGTACTCCACTCCCCCCATGGTGCGGTG
CGGGTGCCAGGGCGTGCCCTTGGGCTCCCCGGGCGCGTACTCCACTCCCCGAGCCGGTGCGGGTGCCAGG
GCGTGCCCTTGGGCTCCCCGGGCGCGTACTCCACTCCCCTTCGCAAGACCCTTCCTCTATATAAGGAAGT
TCATTTCATTTGGAGAGGACTCCGGTATTTTTACAACAATTACCACAACAAAACAAACAACAAACAACAT
TACAATTTACTATTCTAGTCGAATACTGTATTTTTACAACAATTACCAACAACAACAAACAACAAACAAC
ATTACAATTACTATTTACAATTACAATGGGCAGCATTGATTCAACAAATGTAGCCATGTCCAATTCTCCA
GTTGGAGAATTTAAGCCACTTGAAGCTGAGGAATTCCGAAAACAAGCCCATCGTATGGTAGATTTCATAG
CCGATTATTACAAAAATGTGGAAACATATCCGGTCCTTAGCGAAGTCGAACCTGGATATCTCCGAAAACG
TATCCCCGAAACCGCTCCTTACCTCCCCGAACCACTTGACGACATCATGAAAGATATTCAGAAGGATATT
ATCCCAGGAATGACAAATTGGATGAGCCCTAATTTTTATGCATTTTTTCCTGCCACTGTTAGTTCAGCTG
CCTTTTTAGGAGAAATGTTGTCTACTGCCCTAAATTCAGTAGGCTTTACTTGGGTTTCTTCACCAGCCGC
CACCGAATTAGAAATGATTGTTATGGATTGGTTGGCTCAGATCCTTAAACTCCCCAAATCTTTCATGTTT
TCAGGTACCGGTGGCGGCGTCATCCAAAACACCACTAGCGAGTCCATTCTTTGTACAATCATTGCCGCCC
GGGAAAGGGCCCTGGAGAAGCTCGGTCCCGATAGTATTGGAAAACTTGTCTGTTACGGATCCGATCAAAC
CCATACCATGTTCCCCAAAACTTGCAAATTGGCGGGAATTTATCCGAATAATATTAGGTTAATACCTACG
ACCGTCGAAACGGATTTCGGCATCTCACCTCAAGTTCTACGAAAAATGGTCGAGGATGACGTGGCGGCCG
GATATGTACCGCTGTTCTTATGCGCTACCCTGGGTACCACCTCGACCACGGCTACCGATCCTGTGGACTC
ACTTTCTGAAATCGCTAACGAGTTTGGTATTTGGATCCACGTGGATGCTGCTTATGCGGGAAGCGCCTGT
ATATGTCCCGAGTTTAGACATTACTTGGATGGAATCGAACGAGTTGACTCACTGAGTCTGAGTCCACACA
AATGGCTACTCGCTTACTTAGATTGCACTTGCTTGTGGGTCAAGCAACCACATTTGTTACTAAGGGCACT
CACTACGAATCCTGAGTATTTAAAAAATAAACAGAGTGATTTAGACAAAGTTGTGGACTTCAAAAATTGG
CAAATCGCAACGGGACGAAAATTTCGGTCGCTGAAACTTTGGCTCATTTTACGTAGCTATGGAGTTGTTA
ATTTACAGAGTCATATTCGTTCTGACGTCGCAATGGGCAAAATGTTCGAAGAATGGGTTAGATCAGACTC
CAGATTCGAAATTGTGGTACCGAGAAACTTTTCTCTTGTTTGTTTTAGATTAAAACCTGACGTTTCGAGT
TTACATGTAGAAGAAGTGAATAAGAAACTTTTGGACATGCTTAACTCGACGGGACGAGTTTATATGACTC
ATACTATTGTGGGAGGCATATACATGCTAAGACTGGCTGTTGGCTCGTCACTAACTGAAGAACATCATGT
ACGCCGTGTTTGGGATTTGATTCAAAAATTAACCGATGATTTGCTCAAAGAAGCTTGAGCTTGATCCCCC
GTCGACAGCTAGCTATATCATCAATTTATGTATTACACATAATATCGCACTCAGTCTTTCATCTACGGCA
ATGTACCAGCTGATATAATCAGTTATTGAAATATTTCTGAATTTAAACTTGCATCAATAAATTTATGTTT
TTGCTTGGACTATAATACCTGACTTGTTATTTTATCAATAAATATTTAAACTATATTTCTTTCAAGATCG
CTCAGAGAATTCGCATGCGGAGCGGTGCGGGTGCCAGGGCGTGCCCTTGGGCTCCCCGGGCGCGTACTCC
ACTCCCCGAGCCGGTGCGGGTGCCAGGGCGTGCCCTTGGGCTCCCCGGGCGCGTACTCCACTCCCCCCAT
GGTGCGGTGCGGGTGCCAGGGCGTGCCCTTGGGCTCCCCGGGCGCGTACTCCACTCCCCGAGCCGGTGCG
GGTGCCAGGGCGTGCCCTTGGGCTCCCCGGGCGCGTACTCCACTCCCCTTCGCAAGACCCTTCCTCTATA
TAAGGAAGTTCATTTCATTTGGAGAGGACTCCGGTATTTTTACAACAATTACCACAACAAAACAAACAAC
AAACAACATTACAATTTACTATTCTAGTCGAATACTGTATTTTTACAACAATTACCAACAACAACAAACA
ACAAACAACATTACAATTACTATTTACAATTACAATGGAATTGAACTTCAAATCAATTATTTTCTTGGTT
TTTGTTAGTCTAACCCTTTACTGGGTCTATAGAATCTTGGATTGGGTATGGTTTAAGCCCAAGAAGCTGG
AAAAATGCTTAAGAGAACAAGGGTTTAAGGGAAATCCTTACAGATTGTTCTTGGGAGATCAGTATGATAG
TGGAAAATTGATCAGACAAGCCTTGACTAAACCTATTGGTGTTGAAGAAGATGTTAAGAAACGAATTGTA
CCTCATATACTCAAAACTGTTGGGACTCATGGCAAGAAGTCTTTTATGTGGGTTGGAAGAATACCAAGGG
TGAATATCACAGATCCAGAGCTGATTAAAGAGGTCTTAACAAAATACTATAAGTTCCAGAAGAATCATCA
TGATCTTGACCCAATTACCAAATTGCTTTTGACTGGAATTGGAAGCTTAGAAGGTGACCCTTGGGCTAAA
CGCCGAAAAATCATCAATGCTGCTTTTCACTTTGAAAAGTTAAAGCTTATGCTTCCTGCATTCTATTTGA
GTTGCCGTGATATGGTGACAAAATGGGATAATAAGGTCCCTGAAGGAGGATCAGCAGAGGTGGATGTGTG
GCATGATATTGAAACCTTAACTGGAGATGTAATTTCAAGAACATTATTTGGAAGTAACTTCGAGGAAGGG
AGAAGAATATTTGAACTCATGAAAGAACTTACTGCTCTTACTATTGATGTCATTCGCTCGGTTTATATCC
CTGGACAGAGGTTTCTTCCAACTAAGAGGAACAATAGGATGAGAGCAATTGACAAAGAAGTTAGAGTAAG
AATAACAGAAATTATCAATAAGAAAATGAAGGTAATGAAATCAGGAGAAGCAGCAAGTGCTGCTGATGAT
TTTTTGGGAATATTGTTGGAATGCAATCTGAATGAAATAAAGGAGCAAGGAAATAACAAAAGTGCTGGAA
TGACTATTGGAGAGATTATTGGTGAGTGCAAACTCTTCTATTTTGCTGGCCAGGACACTACCTCGACTTT
ACTCGTGTGGACAATGGTCCTCTTGTCTAGATTCCCCGAATGGCAAACTCGTGCCAGAGAAGAAGTTTTT
CAAGTCTTTGGTAATAAAACCCCGGACTATGATGGTATCAGCCATCTTAAAGTTATAACGATGATCTTGT
ACGAGGTTTTGAGGTTATATACTCCAGTGGCTGAACTGACAAAAGTGGCTCATGAAGCTACACAACTGGG
AAAATACTTCATTCCAGCGGGCGTGCAGCTAATGATGCCACAAATCCTACTTCATCATGACCCTGAAATA
TGGGGTGAAGATGTAATGGAGTTCAAACCAGAAAGATTTGCAGAGGGAGTTCTCAAGGCAACTAAGAGCC
AAGGCTCTTTTTTTCCATTTAGCTTGGGACCAAGAATGTGCATTGGCCAAAACTTTGCTCTATTGGAAGC
CAAAATGGCAATGTCTCTAATCTTGCGTAGATTTTCTTTCGAGCTTTCTCCCTCCTATGTTCATGCTCCT
TTCACTCTCATCACAATGCAACCCCAATATGGTGCTCATTTGATTCTGCACAAACTCTAAGCTTGGACTC
CCATGTTGGCAAAGGCAACCAAACAAACAATGAATGATCCGCTCCTGCATATGGGGCGGTTTGAGTATTT
CAACTGCCATTTGGGCTGAATTGTAGACATGCTCCTGTCAGAAATTCCGTGATCTTACTCAATATTCAGT
AATCTCGGCCAATATCCTAAATGTGCGTGGCTTTATCTGTCTTTGTATTGTTTCATCAATTCATGTAACG
TTTGCTTTTCTTATGAATTTTCAAATAAATTATCCGCTTGTGGAGGATGCACATGTGACCGAGGGACACG
AAGTGATCCGTTTAAACTATCAGTGTTTGACAGGATATATTGGCGGGTAAACCTAAGAGAAAAGAGCGTT
TATTAGAATAATCGGATATTTAAAAGGGCGTGAAAAGGTTTATCCGTTCGTCCATTTGTATGTGCATGCC
AACCACAGGGTTCCCCTCGGGAGTCAGCCGTGCGGCTGCATGAAATCCTGGCCGGTTTGTCTGATGCCAA
GCTGGCGGCCTGGCCGGCCAGCTTGGCCGCTGAAGAAACCGAGCGCCGCCGTCTAAAAAGGTGATGTGTA
TTTGAGTAAAACAGCTTGCGTCATGCGGTCGCTGCGTATATGATGCGATGAGTAAATAAACAAATACGCA
AGGGGAACGCATGAAGGTTATCGCTGTACTTAACCAGAAAGGCGGGTCAGGCAAGACGACCATCGCAACC
CATCTAGCCCGCGCCCTGCAACTCGCCGGGGCCGATGTTCTGTTAGTCGATTCCGATCCCCAGGGCAGTG
CCCGCGATTGGGCGGCCGTGCGGGAAGATCAACCGCTAACCGTTGTCGGCATCGACCGCCCGACGATTGA
CCGCGACGTGAAGGCCATCGGCCGGCGCGACTTCGTAGTGATCGACGGAGCGCCCCAGGCGGCGGACTTG
GCTGTGTCCGCGATCAAGGCAGCCGACTTCGTGCTGATTCCGGTGCAGCCAAGCCCTTACGACATATGGG
CCACCGCCGACCTGGTGGAGCTGGTTAAGCAGCGCATTGAGGTCACGGATGGAAGGCTACAAGCGGCCTT
TGTCGTGTCGCGGGCGATCAAAGGCACGCGCATCGGCGGTGAGGTTGCCGAGGCGCTGGCCGGGTACGAG
CTGCCCATTCTTGAGTCCCGTATCACGCAGCGCGTGAGCTACCCAGGCACTGCCGCCGCCGGCACAACCG
TTCTTGAATCAGAACCCGAGGGCGACGCTGCCCGCGAGGTCCAGGCGCTGGCCGCTGAAATTAAATCAAA
ACTCATTTGAGTTAATGAGGTAAAGAGAAAATGAGCAAAAGCACAAACACGCTAAGTGCCGGCCGTCCGA
GCGCACGCAGCAGCAAGGCTGCAACGTTGGCCAGCCTGGCAGACACGCCAGCCATGAAGCGGGTCAACTT
TCAGTTGCCGGCGGAGGATCACACCAAGCTGAAGATGTACGCGGTACGCCAAGGCAAGACCATTACCGAG
CTGCTATCTGAATACATCGCGCAGCTACCAGAGTAAATGAGCAAATGAATAAATGAGTAGATGAATTTTA
GCGGCTAAAGGAGGCGGCATGGAAAATCAAGAACAACCAGGCACCGACGCCGTGGAATGCCCCATGTGTG
GAGGAACGGGCGGTTGGCCAGGCGTAAGCGGCTGGGTTGTCTGCCGGCCCTGCAATGGCACTGGAACCCC
CAAGCCCGAGGAATCGGCGTGAGCGGTCGCAAACCATCCGGCCCGGTACAAATCGGCGCGGCGCTGGGTG
ATGACCTGGTGGAGAAGTTGAAGGCCGCGCAGGCCGCCCAGCGGCAACGCATCGAGGCAGAAGCACGCCC
CGGTGAATCGTGGCAAGCGGCCGCTGATCGAATCCGCAAAGAATCCCGGCAACCGCCGGCAGCCGGTGCG
TCGTCGATTAGGAAGCCGCCCAAGGGCGACGAGCAACCAGATTTTTTCGTTCCGATGCTCTATGACGTGG
GCACCCGCGATAGTCGCAGCATCATGGACGTGGCCGTTTTCCGTCTGTCGAAGCGTGACCGACGAGCTGG
CGAGGTGATCCGCTACGAGCTTCCAGACGGGCACGTAGAGGTTTCCGCAGGGCCGGCCGGCATGGCCAGT
GTGTGGGATTACGACCTGGTACTGATGGCGGTTTCCCATCTAACCGAATCCATGAACCGATACCGGGAAG
GGAAGGGAGACAAGCCCGGCCGCGTGTTCCGTCCACACGTTGCGGACGTACTCAAGTTCTGCCGGCGAGC
CGATGGCGGAAAGCAGAAAGACGACCTGGTAGAAACCTGCATTCGGTTAAACACCACGCACGTTGCCATG
CAGCGTACGAAGAAGGCCAAGAACGGCCGCCTGGTGACGGTATCCGAGGGTGAAGCCTTGATTAGCCGCT
ACAAGATCGTAAAGAGCGAAACCGGGCGGCCGGAGTACATCGAGATCGAGCTAGCTGATTGGATGTACCG
CGAGATTACAGAAGGCAAGAACCCGGACGTGCTGACGGTTCACCCCGATTACTTTTTGATCGATCCCGGC
ATCGGCCGTTTTCTCTACCGCCTGGCACGCCGCGCCGCAGGCAAGGCAGAAGCCAGATGGTTGTTCAAGA
CGATCTACGAACGCAGTGGCAGCGCCGGAGAGTTCAAGAAGTTCTGTTTCACCGTGCGCAAGCTGATCGG
GTCAAATGACCTGCCGGAGTACGATTTGAAGGAGGAGGCGGGGCAGGCTGGCCCGATCCTAGTCATGCGC
TACCGCAACCTGATCGAGGGCGAAGCATCCGCCGGTTCCTAATGTACGGAGCAGATGCTAGGGCAAATTG
CCCTAGCAGGGGAAAAAGGTCGAAAAAGCTTCTTTCCTGTGGATAGCACGTACATTGGGAACCCAAAGCC
GTACATTGGGAACCGGAACCCGTACATTGGGAACCCAAAGCCGTACATTGGGAACCGGTCACACATGTAA
GTGACTGATATAAAAGAGAAAAAAGGCGATTTTTCCGCCTAAAACTCTTTAAAACTTATTAAAACTCTTA
AAACCCGCCTGGCCTGTGCATAACTGTCTGGCCAGCGCACAGCCGAACAGCTGCAAAAAGCGCCCACATC
AAGGCTCCGAGTGCGCGGAACCCCTATTTGTTTATTTTTCTAAATACATTCAAATATGTATCCGCTCATG
AGACAATAACCCTGATAAATGCTTCAATAATATTGAAAAAGGAAGAGTATGGCTAAAATGAGAATATCAC
CGGAATTGAAAAAACTGATCGAAAAATACCGCTGCGTAAAAGATACGGAAGGAATGTCTCCTGCTAAGGT
ATATAAGCTGGTGGGAGAAAATGAAAACCTATATTTAAAAATGACGGACAGCCGGTATAAAGGGACCACC
TATGATGTGGAACGGGAAAAGGACATGATGCTATGGCTGGAAGGAAAGCTGCCTGTTCCAAAGGTCCTGC
ACTTTGAACGGCATGATGGCTGGAGCAATCTGCTCATGAGTGAGGCCGATGGCGTCCTTTGCTCGGAAGA
GTATGAAGATGAACAAAGCCCTGAAAAGATTATCGAGCTGTATGCGGAGTGCATCAGGCTCTTTCACTCC
ATCGACATATCGGATTGTCCCTATACGAATAGCTTAGACAGCCGCTTAGCCGAATTGGATTACTTACTGA
ATAACGATCTGGCCGATGTGGATTGCGAAAACTGGGAAGAGGACACTCCATTTAAAGATCCGCGCGAGCT
GTATGATTTTTTAAAGACGGAAAAGCCCGAAGAGGAACTTGTCTTTTCCCACGGCGACCTGGGAGACAGC
AACATCTTTGTGAAAGATGGCAAAGTAAGTGGCTTTATTGATCTTGGGAGAAGCGGCAGGGCGGACAAGT
GGTATGACATTGCCTTCTGCGTCCGGTCGCTCAGGGAGGATATCGGGGAAGAACAGTATGTCGAGCTATT
TTTTGACTTACTGGGGATCAAGCCTGATTGGGAGAAAATAAAATATTATATTTTACTGGATGAATTGTTT
TAGCTGTCAGACCAAGTTTACTCATATATACTTTAGATTGATTTAAAACTTCATTTTTAATTTAAAAGGA
TCTAGGTGAAGATCCTTTTTGATAATCTCATGACCAAAATCCCTTAACGTGAGTTTTCGTTCCACTGAGC
GTCAGACCCCGTAGAAAAGATCAAAGGATCTTCTTGAGATCCTTTTTTTCTGCGCGTAATCTGCTGCTTG
CAAACAAAAAAACCACCGCTACCAGCGGTGGTTTGTTTGCCGGATCAAGAGCTACCAACTCTTTTTCCGA
AGGTAACTGGCTTCAGCAGAGCGCAGATACCAAATACTGTTCTTCTAGTGTAGCCGTAGTTAGGCCACCA
CTTCAAGAACTCTGTAGCACCGCCTACATACCTCGCTCTGCTAATCCTGTTACCAGTGGCTGCTGCCAGT
GGCGATAAGTCGTGTCTTACCGGGTTGGACTCAAGACGATAGTTACCGGATAAGGCGCAGCGGTCGGGCT
GAACGGGGGGTTCGTGCACACAGCCCAGCTTGGAGCGAACGACCTACACCGAACTGAGATACCTACAGCG
TGAGCTATGAGAAAGCGCCACGCTTCCCGAAGGGAGAAAGGCGGACAGGTATCCGGTAAGCGGCAGGGTC
GGAACAGGAGAGCGCACGAGGGAGCTTCCAGGGGGAAACGCCTGGTATCTTTATAGTCCTGTCGGGTTTC
GCCACCTCTGACTTGAGCGTCGATTTTTGTGATGCTC
Features (pLannotate 1.2.2; 53 found; start..end, strand, type, name):
    161..185     +  misc_feature   LB T-DNA repeat: left border repeat from nopaline C58 T-DNA
    282..315     +  protein_bind   attB: minimal attB site for the φC31 integrase (Groth et al., 2000) phage φC31 integrase
    341..374     +  protein_bind   attB: minimal attB site for the φC31 integrase (Groth et al., 2000) phage φC31 integrase
    404..437     +  protein_bind   attB: minimal attB site for the φC31 integrase (Groth et al., 2000) phage φC31 integrase
    463..496     +  protein_bind   attB: minimal attB site for the φC31 integrase (Groth et al., 2000) phage φC31 integrase
    513..559     +  promoter       minimal CaMV 35S promoter: minimal 35S promoter from cauliflower mosaic virus
    592..617     +  misc_feature   TMV Ω (fragment): translational enhancer from the tobacco mosaic virus 5'-leader sequence (Gallie et al., 1988)
    649..704     +  misc_feature   TMV Ω: translational enhancer from the tobacco mosaic virus 5'-leader sequence (Gallie et al., 1988)
    706..1761    +  CDS            STR1: STSY_CATRO - Also known as SSS. Experimental evidence at protein level: Swiss-Prot protein existence level 1. Catalyzes the stereospecific condensation of tryptamine with secologanin to form strictosidine, the key intermediate of indole alkaloid biosynthesis. From Catharanthus roseus (Madagascar periwinkle) (Vinca rosea).
   1799..1973    +  polyA_signal   CaMV poly(A) signal: cauliflower mosaic virus polyadenylation signal
   2005..2038    +  protein_bind   attB: minimal attB site for the φC31 integrase (Groth et al., 2000) phage φC31 integrase
   2064..2097    +  protein_bind   attB: minimal attB site for the φC31 integrase (Groth et al., 2000) phage φC31 integrase
   2127..2160    +  protein_bind   attB: minimal attB site for the φC31 integrase (Groth et al., 2000) phage φC31 integrase
   2186..2219    +  protein_bind   attB: minimal attB site for the φC31 integrase (Groth et al., 2000) phage φC31 integrase
   2236..2282    +  promoter       minimal CaMV 35S promoter: minimal 35S promoter from cauliflower mosaic virus
   2315..2340    +  misc_feature   TMV Ω (fragment): translational enhancer from the tobacco mosaic virus 5'-leader sequence (Gallie et al., 1988)
   2372..2427    +  misc_feature   TMV Ω: translational enhancer from the tobacco mosaic virus 5'-leader sequence (Gallie et al., 1988)
   2429..4009    +  CDS            SLS: SLS_CATRO - Also known as CYP72C From Catharanthus roseus (Madagascar periwinkle) (Vinca rosea).
   4025..4277    +  terminator     NOS terminator: nopaline synthase terminator and poly(A) signal
   4312..4345    +  protein_bind   attB: minimal attB site for the φC31 integrase (Groth et al., 2000) phage φC31 integrase
   4371..4404    +  protein_bind   attB: minimal attB site for the φC31 integrase (Groth et al., 2000) phage φC31 integrase
   4434..4467    +  protein_bind   attB: minimal attB site for the φC31 integrase (Groth et al., 2000) phage φC31 integrase
   4493..4526    +  protein_bind   attB: minimal attB site for the φC31 integrase (Groth et al., 2000) phage φC31 integrase
   4543..4589    +  promoter       minimal CaMV 35S promoter: minimal 35S promoter from cauliflower mosaic virus
   4622..4647    +  misc_feature   TMV Ω (fragment): translational enhancer from the tobacco mosaic virus 5'-leader sequence (Gallie et al., 1988)
   4679..4734    +  misc_feature   TMV Ω: translational enhancer from the tobacco mosaic virus 5'-leader sequence (Gallie et al., 1988)
   4736..5848    +  CDS            LAMT: LAMT_CATRO - Experimental evidence at protein level: Swiss-Prot protein existence level 1. Component of the seco-iridoid and derivatives monoterpenoid indole alkaloids (MIAs, e.g. vinblastine and ajmalicine) biosynthesis pathway. Catalyzes the methylation of loganic acid (6S,7R) to produce loganin (PubMed:29399933, PubMed:18326827, PubMed:24104568). Weak activity with secologanic acid as substrate. Inactive on deoxyloganic, dehydrologanic, epiloganic and loganetic acid (PubMed:18326827). From Catharanthus roseus (Madagascar periwinkle) (Vinca rosea).
   5859..6566    +  terminator     OCS terminator: octopine synthase terminator
   6602..6635    +  protein_bind   attB: minimal attB site for the φC31 integrase (Groth et al., 2000) phage φC31 integrase
   6661..6694    +  protein_bind   attB: minimal attB site for the φC31 integrase (Groth et al., 2000) phage φC31 integrase
   6724..6757    +  protein_bind   attB: minimal attB site for the φC31 integrase (Groth et al., 2000) phage φC31 integrase
   6783..6816    +  protein_bind   attB: minimal attB site for the φC31 integrase (Groth et al., 2000) phage φC31 integrase
   6833..6879    +  promoter       minimal CaMV 35S promoter: minimal 35S promoter from cauliflower mosaic virus
   6912..6937    +  misc_feature   TMV Ω (fragment): translational enhancer from the tobacco mosaic virus 5'-leader sequence (Gallie et al., 1988)
   6969..7024    +  misc_feature   TMV Ω: translational enhancer from the tobacco mosaic virus 5'-leader sequence (Gallie et al., 1988)
   7026..8525    +  CDS            TDC: TDC_CATRO - Experimental evidence at protein level: Swiss-Prot protein existence level 1. Catalyzes the decarboxylation of L-tryptophan to tryptamine and L-5-hydroxytryptophan to serotonin, respectively. From Catharanthus roseus (Madagascar periwinkle) (Vinca rosea).
   8548..8748    +  terminator     gene 7 terminator: transcription terminator for octopine-type Ti plasmid gene 7
   8781..8814    +  protein_bind   attB: minimal attB site for the φC31 integrase (Groth et al., 2000) phage φC31 integrase
   8840..8873    +  protein_bind   attB: minimal attB site for the φC31 integrase (Groth et al., 2000) phage φC31 integrase
   8903..8936    +  protein_bind   attB: minimal attB site for the φC31 integrase (Groth et al., 2000) phage φC31 integrase
   8962..8995    +  protein_bind   attB: minimal attB site for the φC31 integrase (Groth et al., 2000) phage φC31 integrase
   9012..9058    +  promoter       minimal CaMV 35S promoter: minimal 35S promoter from cauliflower mosaic virus
   9091..9116    +  misc_feature   TMV Ω (fragment): translational enhancer from the tobacco mosaic virus 5'-leader sequence (Gallie et al., 1988)
   9148..9203    +  misc_feature   TMV Ω: translational enhancer from the tobacco mosaic virus 5'-leader sequence (Gallie et al., 1988)
   9205..10767   +  CDS            7DLH: 7DLH_CATRO - Also known as CYP72A224 From Catharanthus roseus (Madagascar periwinkle) (Vinca rosea).
  10772..11024   +  terminator     MAS terminator: mannopine synthase terminator
  11088..11112   +  misc_feature   RB T-DNA repeat: right border repeat from nopaline C58 T-DNA
  11421..12050   +  CDS            pVS1 StaA: stability protein from the Pseudomonas plasmid pVS1 (Heeb et al., 2000)
  12479..13552   +  CDS            pVS1 RepA: replication protein from the Pseudomonas plasmid pVS1 (Heeb et al., 2000)
  13618..13812   +  rep_origin     pVS1 oriV: origin of replication for the Pseudomonas plasmid pVS1 (Heeb et al., 2000)
  13874..13978   +  promoter       AmpR promoter: bla
  13979..14773   +  CDS            KanR: aminoglycoside phosphotransferase; aphA-3; confers resistance to kanamycin
  14944..25      +  rep_origin     ori (across the origin): high-copy-number ColE1/pMB1/pBR322/pUC origin of replication
