[The description below was written by a language model from this plasmid's Addgene catalogue record and pLannotate feature annotations shown in this document.]
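Description:
pEPQD2KN0899 is a 15.5 kb MoClo (Golden Gate) Level 2 binary plasmid built in the pICSL4723 backbone for Agrobacterium-mediated transient expression in plants; the associated work concerns reconstitution of monoterpene indole alkaloid biosynthesis in Nicotiana benthamiana. The backbone carries a high-copy ColE1/pUC-type origin for propagation in E. coli. For maintenance in Agrobacterium it has the pVS1 replicon, comprising oriV, RepA and the StaA stability protein. Selection is by a kanamycin resistance gene (aphA-3) expressed from the bla promoter. All payload lies between nopaline-type left and right T-DNA border repeats, and no plant selectable marker is annotated within the T-DNA, consistent with transient use.

The T-DNA holds five tandem, same-orientation transcriptional units encoding Catharanthus roseus enzymes of the late iridoid/strictosidine pathway. In order these are strictosidine synthase (STR), secologanin synthase (SLS, a CYP72 P450), loganic acid O-methyltransferase (LAMT), tryptophan decarboxylase (TDC) and 7-deoxyloganic acid hydroxylase (7-DLH, CYP72A224). Together they convert 7-deoxyloganic acid to secologanin, produce tryptamine from tryptophan, and condense the two into strictosidine.

Each unit uses the same synthetic promoter: four copies of a φC31 attB site placed upstream of a minimal CaMV 35S promoter, followed by the TMV Ω translational enhancer. Each unit has a different terminator (CaMV 35S, nos, ocs, gene 7 and mas, respectively), which limits repetition at the 3′ ends. The attB repeats appear to act as operator sites, so that a minimal promoter with little activity of its own would be switched on by a cognate attB-binding synthetic activator. No such activator is encoded on this plasmid, and the record does not state how it is provided.
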