Addgene plasmid #177092: pEPQD2KN0899
Purpose: MoClo Level 2 plasmid containing multiple transcriptional units for transient expression of CrSTR, CrSLS, CrLAMT, CrTDC, and Cr7-DLH driven by 4x opaatB
Depositing lab: Nicola Patron. Depositing organization: Earlham Institute. Publication: Reconstitution of monoterpene indole alkaloid biosynthesis in genome engineered Nicotiana benthamiana. Dudley QM, Jo S, Guerrero DAS, Chhetry M, Smedley MA, Harwood WA, Sherden NH, O'Connor SE, Caputi L, Patron NJ. Commun Biol. 2022 Sep 10;5(1):949. doi: 10.1038/s42003-022-03904-w. PubMed 36088516.
Backbone
  Vector backbone: pICSL4723
  Vector type: Synthetic Biology
Growth in bacteria
  Bacterial resistance: Kanamycin, 50 μg/mL
  Growth temperature: 37°C
  Growth strain: DH5alpha
  Copy number: High Copy
Gene/Insert
  Gene/Insert name: CrSTR, CrSLS, CrLAMT, CrTDC, and Cr7-DLH (alt name: L2 4X opattB late iridiod cytosol v3)
  Species: Other
  Cloning method: Restriction Enzyme; 5′ cloning site Unknown (unknown if destroyed); 3′ cloning site Unknown (unknown if destroyed)
  Sequencing primers: 5′ GTGGTGTAAACAAATTGACGC; 3′ GGATAAACCTTTTCACGCCC
Terms and licenses: Academic/Nonprofit Terms; Industry Terms: Not Available to Industry
Depositor comments: L2 4X opattB late iridiod cytosol v3: P1_4X opattB-TMV- CrSTR-35Sterm + P2_4X opattB-TMV-CrSLS-nosterm + P3_4X opattB-TMV-CrLAMT-ocsterm + P4_4X opattB-TMV-CrTDC-g7term + P5_4X opattB-TMV-Cr7DLH-masterm
How to cite: pEPQD2KN0899 was a gift from Nicola Patron (Addgene plasmid # 177092 ; http://n2t.net/addgene:177092 ; RRID:Addgene_177092)
